Addgene plasmid #70471: R777-E187 Hs.PPP1CA
Purpose: Gateway ORF clone of human PPP1CA [NM_002708.3] with stop codon (for native or N-terminal fusions)
Depositing lab: Dominic Esposito. Depositing organization: National Cancer Institute (NCI).
Backbone
  Vector backbone: pDonor-255
  Backbone size w/o insert (bp): 2693
  Vector type: Gateway Entry Clone
Growth in bacteria
  Bacterial resistance: Spectinomycin, 50 μg/mL
  Growth temperature: 37°C
  Growth strain: DH10B
  Copy number: High Copy
Gene/Insert
  Gene/Insert name: PPP1CA (alt name: NM_002708.3)
  Species: H. sapiens (human)
  Insert size (bp): 993
  Entrez Gene: PPP1CA (a.k.a. PP-1A, PP1A, PP1alpha, PPP1A)
  Cloning method: Gateway Cloning
  Sequencing primers: 5′ M13F 23-mer (5'-CCCAGTCACGACGTTGTAAAACG); 3′ attLR 23-mer (5'-TAACATCAGAGATTTTGAGACAC)
Terms and licenses: Academic/Nonprofit Terms; Industry Terms: Not Available to Industry
How to cite: R777-E187 Hs.PPP1CA was a gift from Dominic Esposito (Addgene plasmid # 70471 ; http://n2t.net/addgene:70471 ; RRID:Addgene_70471)
