[The description below was written by a language model from this plasmid's Addgene catalogue record and pLannotate feature annotations shown in this document.]
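Description:
R777-E187 Hs.PPP1CA is a Gateway entry clone built on the pDonor-255 backbone, carrying the human PPP1CA open reading frame (reference transcript NM_002708.3), which encodes the alpha catalytic subunit of protein phosphatase 1. The full plasmid is about 3.7 kb, made up of a 2.7 kb backbone and an insert of roughly 1 kb. It is maintained in E. coli through a high-copy ColE1/pUC-type origin and selected with spectinomycin by way of the aadA (SmR) aminoglycoside adenylyltransferase gene. A fragment of the class 1 integron Pc promoter and a short gentamicin acetyltransferase remnant lie upstream of aadA. Small lacZα and lacI fragments also appear in the annotation and look like non-functional backbone remnants. The rrnB T1 and T2 terminators in the backbone probably help insulate the cloning region from read-through transcription.

The PPP1CA coding sequence is flanked by two attL recombination sites, annotated by the automated tool as an attL3-like mutant site upstream and a partial attL2 downstream in the opposite orientation. These sites allow the ORF to be transferred by an LR Clonase reaction into any compatible Gateway destination vector. The entry clone has no annotated promoter positioned to express the insert, so expression elements and tags come from the destination vector chosen. Because the ORF retains its native stop codon, the clone suits expression of untagged PPP1CA or N-terminal fusions, but not C-terminal tags. It serves as a sequence-defined source of PPP1CA for building expression constructs.
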