Features (pLannotate 1.2.2; 11 found; start..end, strand, type, name):
     18..54      -  CDS            lacZα (fragment): LacZα fragment of β-galactosidase; lacZ fragment
     85..180     +  protein_bind   attL3: mutant version of attL; recombination site for the Gateway® LR reaction LR Clonase™
    186..1175    +  CDS            PPP1CA: PP1A_HUMAN - Also known as PPP1A. Experimental evidence at protein level: Swiss-Prot protein existence level 1. (Microbial infection) Necessary for alphaviruses replication. From Homo sapiens (Human).
   1183..1276    -  protein_bind   attL2 (fragment): mutant version of attL; recombination site for the Gateway® LR reaction LR Clonase™
   1391..1414    +  promoter       Pc promoter (fragment): intI1 (promoter lies within the coding sequence); class 1 integron promoter
   1590..1646    +  CDS            GmR (fragment): gentamycin acetyltransferase; aacC1; confers resistance to gentamycin
   1653..2444    +  CDS            SmR: aminoglycoside adenylyltransferase (Murphy, 1985); aadA; confers resistance to spectinomycin and streptomycin
   2537..3125    +  rep_origin     ori: high-copy-number ColE1/pMB1/pBR322/pUC origin of replication
   3308..3400    +  CDS            lacI (fragment): lac repressor; lacI; The lac repressor binds to the lac operator to inhibit transcription in E. coli. This inhibition can be relieved by adding lactose or isopropyl-β-D-thiogalactopyranoside (IPTG).
   3455..3482    -  terminator     rrnB T2 terminator: transcription terminator T2 from the E. coli rrnB gene
   3614..3657    +  terminator     rrnB T1 terminator: Escherichia coli rrnB; transcription terminator T1 from the E. coli rrnB gene
>Addgene plasmid #70471 | R777-E187 Hs.PPP1CA | depositor full sequence | sequence record 125920 | Full Sequence
TTAACGCTAGCATGGATGTTTTCCCAGTCACGACGTTGTAAAACGACGGCCAGTCTTAAAATTCGAGCTC
GGTCCGAGGATCCGAAATAATGATTTTATTTTGACTGATAGTGACCTGTTCGTTGCAACAAATTGATAAG
CAATGCTTTTTTATAATGCCAACTTTGTACAAAAAAGTTGGCACCATGTCCGACAGCGAGAAGCTCAACC
TGGACTCGATCATCGGGCGCCTGCTGGAAGTGCAGGGCTCGCGGCCTGGCAAGAATGTACAGCTGACAGA
GAACGAGATCCGCGGTCTGTGCCTGAAATCCCGGGAGATTTTTCTGAGCCAGCCCATTCTTCTGGAGCTG
GAGGCACCCCTCAAGATCTGCGGTGACATACACGGCCAGTACTACGACCTTCTGCGACTATTTGAGTATG
GCGGTTTCCCTCCCGAGAGCAACTACCTCTTTCTGGGGGACTATGTGGACAGGGGCAAGCAGTCCTTGGA
GACCATCTGCCTGCTGCTGGCCTATAAGATCAAGTACCCCGAGAACTTCTTCCTGCTCCGTGGGAACCAC
GAGTGTGCCAGCATCAACCGCATCTATGGTTTCTACGATGAGTGCAAGAGACGCTACAACATCAAACTGT
GGAAAACCTTCACTGACTGCTTCAACTGCCTGCCCATCGCGGCCATAGTGGACGAAAAGATCTTCTGCTG
CCACGGAGGCCTGTCCCCGGACCTGCAGTCTATGGAGCAGATTCGGCGGATCATGCGGCCCACAGATGTG
CCTGACCAGGGCCTGCTGTGTGACCTGCTGTGGTCTGACCCTGACAAGGACGTGCAGGGCTGGGGCGAGA
ACGACCGTGGCGTCTCTTTTACCTTTGGAGCCGAGGTGGTGGCCAAGTTCCTCCACAAGCACGACTTGGA
CCTCATCTGCCGAGCACACCAGGTGGTAGAAGACGGCTACGAGTTCTTTGCCAAGCGGCAGCTGGTGACA
CTTTTCTCAGCTCCCAACTACTGTGGCGAGTTTGACAATGCTGGCGCCATGATGAGTGTGGACGAGACCC
TCATGTGCTCTTTCCAGATCCTCAAGCCCGCCGACAAGAACAAGGGGAAGTACGGGCAGTTCAGTGGCCT
GAACCCTGGAGGCCGACCCATCACCCCACCCCGCAATTCCGCCAAAGCCAAGAAATAATCAACTTTCTTG
TACAAAGTTGGCATTATAGGAAAGCATTGCTTATCAATTTGTTGCAACGAACAGGTCACTATCAGTCAAA
ATAAAATCATTATTTGCATGCAAGCTTAGATCCTCTAGACCAGCCAGGACAGAAATGCCTCGACTTCGCT
GCTACCCAAGGTTGCCGGGTGACGCACACCGTGGAAACGGATGAAGGCACGAACCCAGTGGACATAAGCC
TGTTCGGTTCGTAAGCTGTAATGCAAGTAGCGTATGCGCTCACGCAACTGGTCCAGAACCTTGACCGAAC
GCAGCGGTGGTAACGGCGCAGTGGCGGTTTTCATGGCTTGTTATGACTGTTTTTTTGGGGTACAGTCTAT
GCCTCGGGCATCCAAGCAGCAAGCGCGTTACGCCGTGGGTCGATGTTTGATGTTATGGAGCAGCAACGAT
GTTACGCAGCAGGGCAGTCGCCCTAAAACAAAGTTAAACATTATGAGGGAAGCGGTGATCGCCGAAGTAT
CGACTCAACTATCAGAGGTAGTTGGCGTCATCGAGCGCCATCTCGAACCGACGTTGCTGGCCGTACATTT
GTACGGCTCCGCAGTGGATGGCGGCCTGAAGCCACACAGTGATATTGATTTGCTGGTTACGGTGACCGTA
AGGCTTGATGAAACAACGCGGCGAGCTTTGATCAACGACCTTTTGGAAACTTCGGCTTCCCCTGGAGAGA
GCGAGATTCTCCGCGCTGTAGAAGTCACCATTGTTGTGCACGACGACATCATTCCGTGGCGTTATCCAGC
TAAGCGCGAACTGCAATTTGGAGAATGGCAGCGCAATGACATTCTTGCAGGTATCTTCGAGCCAGCCACG
ATCGACATTGATCTGGCTATCTTGCTGACAAAAGCAAGAGAACATAGCGTTGCCTTGGTAGGTCCAGCGG
CGGAGGAACTCTTTGATCCGGTTCCTGAACAGGATCTATTTGAGGCGCTAAATGAAACCTTAACGCTATG
GAACTCGCCGCCCGACTGGGCTGGCGATGAGCGAAATGTAGTGCTTACGTTGTCCCGCATTTGGTACAGC
GCAGTAACCGGCAAAATCGCGCCGAAGGATGTCGCTGCCGACTGGGCAATGGAGCGCCTGCCGGCCCAGT
ATCAGCCCGTCATACTTGAAGCTAGACAGGCTTATCTTGGACAAGAAGAAGATCGCTTGGCCTCGCGCGC
AGATCAGTTGGAAGAATTTGTCCACTACGTGAAAGGCGAGATCACCAAGGTAGTCGGCAAATAACCCTCG
AGCCACCCATGACCAAAATCCCTTAACGTGAGTTACGCGTCGTTCCACTGAGCGTCAGACCCCGTAGAAA
AGATCAAAGGATCTTCTTGAGATCCTTTTTTTCTGCGCGTAATCTGCTGCTTGCAAACAAAAAAACCACC
GCTACCAGCGGTGGTTTGTTTGCCGGATCAAGAGCTACCAACTCTTTTTCCGAAGGTAACTGGCTTCAGC
AGAGCGCAGATACCAAATACTGTCCTTCTAGTGTAGCCGTAGTTAGGCCACCACTTCAAGAACTCTGTAG
CACCGCCTACATACCTCGCTCTGCTAATCCTGTTACCAGTGGCTGCTGCCAGTGGCGATAAGTCGTGTCT
TACCGGGTTGGACTCAAGACGATAGTTACCGGATAAGGCGCAGCGGTCGGGCTGAACGGGGGGTTCGTGC
ACACAGCCCAGCTTGGAGCGAACGACCTACACCGAACTGAGATACCTACAGCGTGAGCATTGAGAAAGCG
CCACGCTTCCCGAAGGGAGAAAGGCGGACAGGTATCCGGTAAGCGGCAGGGTCGGAACAGGAGAGCGCAC
GAGGGAGCTTCCAGGGGGAAACGCCTGGTATCTTTATAGTCCTGTCGGGTTTCGCCACCTCTGACTTGAG
CGTCGATTTTTGTGATGCTCGTCAGGGGGGCGGAGCCTATGGAAAAACGCCAGCAACGCGGCCTTTTTAC
GGTTCCTGGCCTTTTGCTGGCCTTTTGCTCACATGTTCTTTCCTGCGTTATCCCCTGATTCTGTGGATAA
CCGTATTACCGCCTTTGAGTGAGCTGATACCGCTCGCCGCAGCCGAACGACCGAGCGCAGCGAGTCAGTG
AGCGAGGAAGCGGAAGAGCGCCCAATACGCAAACCGCCTCTCCCCGCGCGTTGGCCGATTCATTAATGCA
GCTGGCACGACAGGTTTCCCGACTGGAAAGCGGGCAGTGAGCGCAACGCAATTAATACGCGTACCGCTAG
CCAGGAAGAGTTTGTAGAAACGCAAAAAGGCCATCCGTCAGGATGGCCTTCTGCTTAGTTTGATGCCTGG
CAGTTTATGGCGGGCGTCCTGCCCGCCACCCTCCGGGCCGTTGCTTCACAACGTTCAAATCCGCTCCCGG
CGGATTTGTCCTACTCAGGAGAGCGTTCACCGACAAACAACAGATAAAACGAAAGGCCCAGTCTTCCGAC
TGAGCCTTTCGTTTTATTTGATGCCTGGCAGTTCCCTACTCTCGCG
