>Addgene plasmid #70471 | R777-E187 Hs.PPP1CA | addgene partial sequence | sequence record 132144 | pCR8_R1 5'-cgaaccgaacaggcttatgt-3'
GGTGTGCGTCACCCGGCAACCTTGGGTAGCAGCGAAGTCGAGGCATTTCTGTCCTGGCTGGTCTAGAGGA
TCTAAGCTTGCATGCAAATAATGATTTTATTTTGACTGATAGTGACCTGTTCGTTGCAACAAATTGATAA
GCAATGCTTTCCTATAATGCCAACTTTGTACAAGAAAGTTGATTATTTCTTGGCTTTGGCGGAATTGCGG
GGTGGGGTGATGGGTCGGCCTCCAGGGTTCAGGCCACTGAACTGCCCGTACTTCCCCTTGTTCTTGTCGG
CGGGCTTGAGGATCTGGAAAGAGCACATGAGGGTCTCGTCCACACTCATCATGGCGCCAGCATTGTCAAA
CTCGCCACAGTAGTTGGGAGCTGAGAAAAGTGTCACCAGCTGCCGCTTGGCAAAGAACTCGTAGCCGTCT
TCTACCACCTGGTGTGCTCGGCAGATGAGGTCCAAGTCGTGCTTGTGGAGGAACTTGGCCACCACCTCGG
CTCCAAAGGTAAAAGAGACGCCACGGTCGTTCTCGCCCCAGCCCTGCACGTCCTTGTCAGGGTCAGACCA
CAGCAGGTCACACAGCAGGCCCTGGTCAGGCACATCTGTGGGCCGCATGATCCGCCGAATCTGCTCCATA
GACTGCAGGTCCGGGGACAGGCCTCCGTGGCAGCAGAAGATCTTTTCGTCCACTATGGCCGCGATGGGCA
GGCAGTTGAAGCAGTCAGTGAAGGTTTTCCACAGTTTGATGTTGTAGCGTCTCTTGCACTCATCGTAGAA
ACCATAGATGCGGTTGATGCTGGCACACTCGTGGTTCCCACGGAGCAGGAAGAAGTTCTCGGGGTACTTG
ATCTTATAGGCCAGCAGCAGGCAAATGGTCTCCAAGGACTGCTTGCCCCTGTCCACATAGTCCCCCAGAA
AGAGGTAGTTGCTCTCGGGAGGGAAACCGCCATA
